>Addgene plasmid #130562 | pTK_Citrine_Nanotag_23_neg_Control | depositor full sequence | sequence record 249878 | pTK_Citrine_Nanotag_23_neg_Control sequence 4524 bps
AATAAAATATCTTTATTTTCATTACATCTGTGTGTTGGTTTTTTGTGTGAATCGATAGTACTAACATACG
CTCTCCATCAAAACAAAACGAAACAAAACAAACTAGCAAAATAGGCTGTCCCCAGTGCAAGTGCAGGTGC
CAGAACATTTCTCTATCGATAGGTACCGAGCTCGAGTTGCCAGGAGCTGGATCGATGATATCCGATCGAT
CGTAGCACCTGTTGGCTAGCCCGGGCTCGAGATCTGCGATCTAAGTAAGCTTGCTGCTTCATCCCCGTGG
CCCGTTGCTCGCGTTTGCTGGCGGTGTCCCCGGAAGAAATATATTTGCATGTCTTTAGTTCTATGATGAC
ACAAACCCCGCCCAGCGTCTTGTCATTGGCGAATTCGAACACGCAGATGCAGTCGGGGCGGCGCGGTCCC
AGGTCCACTTCGCATATTAAGGTGACGCGTGTGGCCTCGAACACCGAGCGACCCTGCAGCGACCCGCTTA
ACAGCGTCAACAGCGTGCCGCAGATCCCAAGCTTGCGGCCGCTTAAGCTGCAGAAGTTGGTCGTGAGGCA
CTGGGCAGGTAAGTATCAAGGTTACAAGACAGGTTTAAGGAGACCAATAGAAACTGGGCTTGTCGAGACA
GAGAAGACTCTTGCGTTTCTGATAGGCACCTATTGGTCTTACTGACATCCACTTTGCCTTTCTCTCCACA
GGTGTCCACTCCCAGGTTCAATACAGCTCTTAAGCGGCCGCAAGCTAGCTTGCCGCCACCATGGTGAGCA
AGGGCGAGGAGCTGTTCACCGGGGTGGTGCCCATCCTGGTCGAGCTGGACGGCGACGTAAACGGCCACAA
GTTCAGCGTGTCCGGCGAGGGCGAGGGCGATGCCACCTACGGCAAGCTGACCCTGAAGTTCATCTGCACC
ACCGGCAAGCTGCCCGTGCCCTGGCCCACCCTCGTGACCACCTTCGGCTACGGCCTGATGTGCTTCGCCC
GCTACCCCGACCACATGAAGCAGCACGACTTCTTCAAGTCCGCCATGCCCGAAGGCTACGTCCAGGAGCG
CACCATCTTCTTCAAGGACGACGGCAACTACAAGACCCGCGCCGAGGTGAAGTTCGAGGGCGACACCCTG
GTGAACCGCATCGAGCTGAAGGGCATCGACTTCAAGGAGGACGGCAACATCCTGGGGCACAAGCTGGAGT
ACAACTACAACAGCCACAACGTCTATATCATGGCCGACAAGCAGAAGAACGGCATCAAGGTGAACTTCAA
GATCCGCCACAACATCGAGGACGGCAGCGTGCAGCTCGCCGACCACTACCAGCAGAACACCCCCATCGGC
GACGGCCCCGTGCTGCTGCCCGACAACCACTACCTGAGCTACCAGTCCGCCCTGAGCAAAGACCCCAACG
AGAAGCGCGATCACATGGTCCTGCTGGAGTTCGTGACCGCCGCCGGGATCACTCTCGGCATGGACGAGCT
GTACAAGTGAGCCTCTAGACTCCCTCAGCGGCGCGCCGCGAGATTAGTCGCCCAGAATCAGGCGAGCTTA
CCGGTTTCCACCATTATACCCACGACATGACAGGCGGGGATTTCCGGCTCTCGTAGAGATCTCACGTGTC
TAGAGTCGGGGCGGCCGGCCGCTTCGAGCAGACATGATAAGATACATTGATGAGTTTGGACAAACCACAA
CTAGAATGCAGTGAAAAAAATGCTTTATTTGTGAAATTTGTGATGCTATTGCTTTATTTGTAACCATTAT
AAGCTGCAATAAACAAGTTAACAACAACAATTGCATTCATTTTATGTTTCAGGTTCAGGGGGAGGTGTGG
GAGGTTTTTTAAAGCAAGTAAAACCTCTACAAATGTGGTAAAATCGATAAGGATCCGTCGACCGATGCCC
TTGAGAGCCTTCAACCCAGTCAGCTCCTTCCGGTGGGCGCGGGGCATGACTATCGTCGCCGCACTTATGA
CTGTCTTCTTTATCATGCAACTCGTAGGACAGGTGCCGGCAGCGCTCTTCCGCTTCCTCGCTCACTGACT
CGCTGCGCTCGGTCGTTCGGCTGCGGCGAGCGGTATCAGCTCACTCAAAGGCGGTAATACGGTTATCCAC
AGAATCAGGGGATAACGCAGGAAAGAACATGTGAGCAAAAGGCCAGCAAAAGGCCAGGAACCGTAAAAAG
GCCGCGTTGCTGGCGTTTTTCCATAGGCTCCGCCCCCCTGACGAGCATCACAAAAATCGACGCTCAAGTC
AGAGGTGGCGAAACCCGACAGGACTATAAAGATACCAGGCGTTTCCCCCTGGAAGCTCCCTCGTGCGCTC
TCCTGTTCCGACCCTGCCGCTTACCGGATACCTGTCCGCCTTTCTCCCTTCGGGAAGCGTGGCGCTTTCT
CAATGCTCACGCTGTAGGTATCTCAGTTCGGTGTAGGTCGTTCGCTCCAAGCTGGGCTGTGTGCACGAAC
CCCCCGTTCAGCCCGACCGCTGCGCCTTATCCGGTAACTATCGTCTTGAGTCCAACCCGGTAAGACACGA
CTTATCGCCACTGGCAGCAGCCACTGGTAACAGGATTAGCAGAGCGAGGTATGTAGGCGGTGCTACAGAG
TTCTTGAAGTGGTGGCCTAACTACGGCTACACTAGAAGGACAGTATTTGGTATCTGCGCTCTGCTGAAGC
CAGTTACCTTCGGAAAAAGAGTTGGTAGCTCTTGATCCGGCAAACAAACCACCGCTGGTAGCGGTGGTTT
TTTTGTTTGCAAGCAGCAGATTACGCGCAGAAAAAAAGGATCTCAAGAAGATCCTTTGATCTTTTCTACG
GGGTCTGACGCTCAGTGGAACGAAAACTCACGTTAAGGGATTTTGGTCATGAGATTATCAAAAAGGATCT
TCACCTAGATCCTTTTAAATTAAAAATGAAGTTTTAAATCAATCTAAAGTATATATGAGTAAACTTGGTC
TGACAGTTACCAATGCTTAATCAGTGAGGCACCTATCTCAGCGATCTGTCTATTTCGTTCATCCATAGTT
GCCTGACTCCCCGTCGTGTAGATAACTACGATACGGGAGGGCTTACCATCTGGCCCCAGTGCTGCAATGA
TACCGCGAGACCCACGCTCACCGGCTCCAGATTTATCAGCAATAAACCAGCCAGCCGGAAGGGCCGAGCG
CAGAAGTGGTCCTGCAACTTTATCCGCCTCCATCCAGTCTATTAATTGTTGCCGGGAAGCTAGAGTAAGT
AGTTCGCCAGTTAATAGTTTGCGCAACGTTGTTGCCATTGCTACAGGCATCGTGGTGTCACGCTCGTCGT
TTGGTATGGCTTCATTCAGCTCCGGTTCCCAACGATCAAGGCGAGTTACATGATCCCCCATGTTGTGCAA
AAAAGCGGTTAGCTCCTTCGGTCCTCCGATCGTTGTCAGAAGTAAGTTGGCCGCAGTGTTATCACTCATG
GTTATGGCAGCACTGCATAATTCTCTTACTGTCATGCCATCCGTAAGATGCTTTTCTGTGACTGGTGAGT
ACTCAACCAAGTCATTCTGAGAATAGTGTATGCGGCGACCGAGTTGCTCTTGCCCGGCGTCAATACGGGA
TAATACCGCGCCACATAGCAGAACTTTAAAAGTGCTCATCATTGGAAAACGTTCTTCGGGGCGAAAACTC
TCAAGGATCTTACCGCTGTTGAGATCCAGTTCGATGTAACCCACTCGTGCACCCAACTGATCTTCAGCAT
CTTTTACTTTCACCAGCGTTTCTGGGTGAGCAAAAACAGGAAGGCAAAATGCCGCAAAAAAGGGAATAAG
GGCGACACGGAAATGTTGAATACTCATACTCTTCCTTTTTCAATATTATTGAAGCATTTATCAGGGTTAT
TGTCTCATGAGCGGATACATATTTGAATGTATTTAGAAAAATAAACAAATAGGGGTTCCGCGCACATTTC
CCCGAAAAGTGCCACCTG
[124 nt withheld, positions 3939-4062]
C
[91 nt withheld, positions 4064-4154]
A
[49 nt withheld, positions 4156-4204]
CCTTTGACGTTGGAGTCCACGTTCTTT
[37 nt withheld, positions 4232-4268]
ACCCTATCTCGGTCTATTCTTTTGATTTATAAGGGATTTTGCCGATTTCGGCCTATTGGTTAAAAAATGA
GCTGATTTAACAAAAATTTAACGCGAATTTTAACAAAATATTAACGCTTACAATTTGCCATTCGCCATTC
AGGCTGCGCAACTGTTGGGAAGGGCGATCGGTGCGGGCCTCTTCGCTATTACGCCAGCCCAAGCTACCAT
GATAAGTAAGTAATATTAAGGTACGGGAGGTACTTGGAGCGGCCGC
Features (pLannotate 1.2.2; 13 found; start..end, strand, type, name):
      1..49      +  polyA_signal   poly(A) signal: synthetic polyadenylation signal
     63..154     +  misc_feature   pause site: RNA polymerase II transcriptional pause signal from the human α2 globin gene
    346..491     +  promoter       HSV TK promoter: herpes simplex virus thymidine kinase promoter
    569..701     +  intron         chimeric intron: chimera between introns from human β-globin and immunoglobulin heavy chain genes
    761..1477    +  CDS            Citrine: Citrine is a basic (constitutively fluorescent) yellow fluorescent protein published in 2001, derived from Aequorea victoria. It has moderate acid sensitivity.
   1648..1769    -  polyA_signal   SV40 poly(A) signal: SV40 polyadenylation signal
   1792..1860    -  CDS            large T antigen (fragment): large T antigen from SV40 (simian virus 40)
   1876..2008    +  CDS            TcR (fragment): tetracycline efflux protein; tet; confers resistance to tetracycline
   2188..2776    -  rep_origin     ori: high-copy-number ColE1/pMB1/pBR322/pUC origin of replication
   2947..3807    -  CDS            AmpR: β-lactamase; bla; confers resistance to ampicillin, carbenicillin, and related antibiotics
   3808..3912    -  promoter       AmpR promoter: bla
   3939..4367    +  rep_origin     f1 ori (sequence partly withheld): f1 bacteriophage origin of replication; arrow indicates direction of (+) strand synthesis
   4399..4466    -  CDS            lacZα (fragment): LacZα fragment of β-galactosidase; lacZ fragment
