>Addgene plasmid #130562 | pTK_Citrine_Nanotag_23_neg_Control | addgene full sequence | sequence record 257649 | Addgene NGS Result
ATGACACAAACCCCGCCCAGCGTCTTGTCATTGGCGAATTCGAACACGCAGATGCAGTCGGGGCGGCGCG
GTCCCAGGTCCACTTCGCATATTAAGGTGACGCGTGTGGCCTCGAACACCGAGCGACCCTGCAGCGACCC
GCTTAACAGCGTCAACAGCGTGCCGCAGATCCCAAGCTTGCGGCCGCTTAAGCTGCAGAAGTTGGTCGTG
AGGCACTGGGCAGGTAAGTATCAAGGTTACAAGACAGGTTTAAGGAGACCAATAGAAACTGGGCTTGTCG
AGACAGAGAAGACTCTTGCGTTTCTGATAGGCACCTATTGGTCTTACTGACATCCACTTTGCCTTTCTCT
CCACAGGTGTCCACTCCCAGGTTCAATACAGCTCTTAAGCGGCCGCAAGCTAGCTTGCCGCCACCATGGT
GAGCAAGGGCGAGGAGCTGTTCACCGGGGTGGTGCCCATCCTGGTCGAGCTGGACGGCGACGTAAACGGC
CACAAGTTCAGCGTGTCCGGCGAGGGCGAGGGCGATGCCACCTACGGCAAGCTGACCCTGAAGTTCATCT
GCACCACCGGCAAGCTGCCCGTGCCCTGGCCCACCCTCGTGACCACCTTCGGCTACGGCCTGATGTGCTT
CGCCCGCTACCCCGACCACATGAAGCAGCACGACTTCTTCAAGTCCGCCATGCCCGAAGGCTACGTCCAG
GAGCGCACCATCTTCTTCAAGGACGACGGCAACTACAAGACCCGCGCCGAGGTGAAGTTCGAGGGCGACA
CCCTGGTGAACCGCATCGAGCTGAAGGGCATCGACTTCAAGGAGGACGGCAACATCCTGGGGCACAAGCT
GGAGTACAACTACAACAGCCACAACGTCTATATCATGGCCGACAAGCAGAAGAACGGCATCAAGGTGAAC
TTCAAGATCCGCCACAACATCGAGGACGGCAGCGTGCAGCTCGCCGACCACTACCAGCAGAACACCCCCA
TCGGCGACGGCCCCGTGCTGCTGCCCGACAACCACTACCTGAGCTACCAGTCCGCCCTGAGCAAAGACCC
CAACGAGAAGCGCGATCACATGGTCCTGCTGGAGTTCGTGACCGCCGCCGGGATCACTCTCGGCATGGAC
GAGCTGTACAAGTGAGCCTCTAGACTCCCTCAGCGGCGCGCCGCGAGATTAGTCGCCCAGAATCAGGCGA
GCTTACCGGTTTCCACCATTATACCCACGACATGACAGGCGGGGATTTCCGGCTCTCGTAGAGATCTCAC
GTGTCTAGAGTCGGGGCGGCCGGCCGCTTCGAGCAGACATGATAAGATACATTGATGAGTTTGGACAAAC
CACAACTAGAATGCAGTGAAAAAAATGCTTTATTTGTGAAATTTGTGATGCTATTGCTTTATTTGTAACC
ATTATAAGCTGCAATAAACAAGTTAACAACAACAATTGCATTCATTTTATGTTTCAGGTTCAGGGGGAGG
TGTGGGAGGTTTTTTAAAGCAAGTAAAACCTCTACAAATGTGGTAAAATCGATAAGGATCCGTCGACCGA
TGCCCTTGAGAGCCTTCAACCCAGTCAGCTCCTTCCGGTGGGCGCGGGGCATGACTATCGTCGCCGCACT
TATGACTGTCTTCTTTATCATGCAACTCGTAGGACAGGTGCCGGCAGCGCTCTTCCGCTTCCTCGCTCAC
TGACTCGCTGCGCTCGGTCGTTCGGCTGCGGCGAGCGGTATCAGCTCACTCAAAGGCGGTAATACGGTTA
TCCACAGAATCAGGGGATAACGCAGGAAAGAACATGTGAGCAAAAGGCCAGCAAAAGGCCAGGAACCGTA
AAAAGGCCGCGTTGCTGGCGTTTTTCCATAGGCTCCGCCCCCCTGACGAGCATCACAAAAATCGACGCTC
AAGTCAGAGGTGGCGAAACCCGACAGGACTATAAAGATACCAGGCGTTTCCCCCTGGAAGCTCCCTCGTG
CGCTCTCCTGTTCCGACCCTGCCGCTTACCGGATACCTGTCCGCCTTTCTCCCTTCGGGAAGCGTGGCGC
TTTCTCATAGCTCACGCTGTAGGTATCTCAGTTCGGTGTAGGTCGTTCGCTCCAAGCTGGGCTGTGTGCA
CGAACCCCCCGTTCAGCCCGACCGCTGCGCCTTATCCGGTAACTATCGTCTTGAGTCCAACCCGGTAAGA
CACGACTTATCGCCACTGGCAGCAGCCACTGGTAACAGGATTAGCAGAGCGAGGTATGTAGGCGGTGCTA
CAGAGTTCTTGAAGTGGTGGCCTAACTACGGCTACACTAGAAGAACAGTATTTGGTATCTGCGCTCTGCT
GAAGCCAGTTACCTTCGGAAAAAGAGTTGGTAGCTCTTGATCCGGCAAACAAACCACCGCTGGTAGCGGT
GGTTTTTTTGTTTGCAAGCAGCAGATTACGCGCAGAAAAAAAGGATCTCAAGAAGATCCTTTGATCTTTT
CTACGGGGTCTGACGCTCAGTGGAACGAAAACTCACGTTAAGGGATTTTGGTCATGAGATTATCAAAAAG
GATCTTCACCTAGATCCTTTTAAATTAAAAATGAAGTTTTAAATCAATCTAAAGTATATATGAGTAAACT
TGGTCTGACAGTTACCAATGCTTAATCAGTGAGGCACCTATCTCAGCGATCTGTCTATTTCGTTCATCCA
TAGTTGCCTGACTCCCCGTCGTGTAGATAACTACGATACGGGAGGGCTTACCATCTGGCCCCAGTGCTGC
AATGATACCGCGAGACCCACGCTCACCGGCTCCAGATTTATCAGCAATAAACCAGCCAGCCGGAAGGGCC
GAGCGCAGAAGTGGTCCTGCAACTTTATCCGCCTCCATCCAGTCTATTAATTGTTGCCGGGAAGCTAGAG
TAAGTAGTTCGCCAGTTAATAGTTTGCGCAACGTTGTTGCCATTGCTACAGGCATCGTGGTGTCACGCTC
GTCGTTTGGTATGGCTTCATTCAGCTCCGGTTCCCAACGATCAAGGCGAGTTACATGATCCCCCATGTTG
TGCAAAAAAGCGGTTAGCTCCTTCGGTCCTCCGATCGTTGTCAGAAGTAAGTTGGCCGCAGTGTTATCAC
TCATGGTTATGGCAGCACTGCATAATTCTCTTACTGTCATGCCATCCGTAAGATGCTTTTCTGTGACTGG
TGAGTACTCAACCAAGTCATTCTGAGAATAGTGTATGCGGCGACCGAGTTGCTCTTGCCCGGCGTCAATA
CGGGATAATACCGCGCCACATAGCAGAACTTTAAAAGTGCTCATCATTGGAAAACGTTCTTCGGGGCGAA
AACTCTCAAGGATCTTACCGCTGTTGAGATCCAGTTCGATGTAACCCACTCGTGCACCCAACTGATCTTC
AGCATCTTTTACTTTCACCAGCGTTTCTGGGTGAGCAAAAACAGGAAGGCAAAATGCCGCAAAAAAGGGA
ATAAGGGCGACACGGAAATGTTGAATACTCATACTCTTCCTTTTTCAATATTATTGAAGCATTTATCAGG
GTTATTGTCTCATGAGCGGATACATATTTGAATGTATTTAGAAAAATAAACAAATAGGGGTTCCGCGCAC
ATTTCCCCGAAAAGTGCCACCTG
[124 nt withheld, positions 3594-3717]
C
[91 nt withheld, positions 3719-3809]
A
[49 nt withheld, positions 3811-3859]
CCTTTGACGTTGGAGTCCACGTTCTTT
[37 nt withheld, positions 3887-3923]
ACCCTATCTCGGTCTATTCTTTTGATTTATAAGGGATTTTGCCGATTTCGGCCTATTGGTTAAAAAATGA
GCTGATTTAACAAAAATTTAACGCGAATTTTAACAAAATATTAACGCTTACAATTTGCCATTCGCCATTC
AGGCTGCGCAACTGTTGGGAAGGGCGATCGGTGCGGGCCTCTTCGCTATTACGCCAGCCCAAGCTACCAT
GATAAGTAAGTAATATTAAGGTACGGGAGGTACTTGGAGCGGCCGCAATAAAATATCTTTATTTTCATTA
CATCTGTGTGTTGGTTTTTTGTGTGAATCGATAGTACTAACATACGCTCTCCATCAAAACAAAACGAAAC
AAAACAAACTAGCAAAATAGGCTGTCCCCAGTGCAAGTGCAGGTGCCAGAACATTTCTCTATCGATAGGT
ACCGAGCTCGAGTTGCCAGAGCTGGATCGATGATATCCGATCGATCGTAGCACTGTTGGCTAGCCCGGGC
TCGAGATCTGCGATCTAAGTAAGCTTGCTGCTTCATCCCCGTGGCCCGTTGCTCGCGTTTGCTGGCGGTG
TCCCCGGAAGAAATATATTTGCATGTCTTTAGTTCTATG
Features (pLannotate 1.2.2; 14 found; start..end, strand, type, name):
      1..146     +  promoter       HSV TK promoter: herpes simplex virus thymidine kinase promoter
    224..356     +  intron         chimeric intron: chimera between introns from human β-globin and immunoglobulin heavy chain genes
    416..1132    +  CDS            Citrine: Citrine is a basic (constitutively fluorescent) yellow fluorescent protein published in 2001, derived from Aequorea victoria. It has moderate acid sensitivity.
   1303..1424    -  polyA_signal   SV40 poly(A) signal: SV40 polyadenylation signal
   1447..1515    -  CDS            large T antigen (fragment): large T antigen from SV40 (simian virus 40)
   1531..1663    +  CDS            TcR (fragment): tetracycline efflux protein; tet; confers resistance to tetracycline
   1843..2431    -  rep_origin     ori: high-copy-number ColE1/pMB1/pBR322/pUC origin of replication
   2602..3462    -  CDS            AmpR: β-lactamase; bla; confers resistance to ampicillin, carbenicillin, and related antibiotics
   3463..3567    -  promoter       AmpR promoter: bla
   3594..4022    +  rep_origin     f1 ori (sequence partly withheld): f1 bacteriophage origin of replication; arrow indicates direction of (+) strand synthesis
   4054..4121    -  CDS            lacZα (fragment): LacZα fragment of β-galactosidase; lacZ fragment
   4180..4228    +  polyA_signal   poly(A) signal: synthetic polyadenylation signal
   4242..4333    +  misc_feature   pause site: RNA polymerase II transcriptional pause signal from the human α2 globin gene
   4440..4522    +  promoter       HSV TK promoter (fragment): herpes simplex virus thymidine kinase promoter
