[The description below was written by a language model from this plasmid's Addgene catalogue record and pLannotate feature annotations shown in this document.]
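Description:
pTK_Citrine_Nanotag_23_neg_Control is an enhancer-reporter plasmid built on the pTK_BsmBI backbone, catalogued as an enhancer cloning "nanotag" reporter vector. In place of a candidate enhancer it carries a 38 bp negative-control oligonucleotide, listed under chicken (G. gallus), so it serves as the baseline control for a series of enhancer test constructs. It is maintained in E. coli under ampicillin selection (β-lactamase with its own promoter) and replicates from a ColE1/pUC-type origin. The annotation labels that origin high-copy, whereas the catalogue lists the plasmid as low copy. An f1 phage origin is also present, along with short remnants of lacZα, a tetracycline resistance gene and SV40 large T antigen, which are backbone leftovers rather than functional genes.

The reporter unit consists of the herpes simplex virus thymidine kinase minimal promoter, a chimeric β-globin/immunoglobulin intron that aids transcript processing, the yellow fluorescent protein Citrine, and an SV40 polyadenylation signal, which is annotated on the reverse strand. Upstream of the promoter lie a synthetic poly(A) signal and an RNA polymerase II pause site from the human α2-globin gene, which block read-through transcription from the backbone, so that Citrine expression reflects only the activity of whatever sequence sits at the enhancer cloning position. The minimal promoter alone should drive little expression, and the inert oligo is expected to leave it at background. Neither the 38 bp insert nor the nanotag itself is annotated in the feature tables, and the record does not explain what the nanotag is or where it lies. The two sequence records (4,522 and 4,524 nt) show the same architecture from different start points, and both are shorter than the stated 4,670 bp backbone size.
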