Addgene plasmid #130562: pTK_Citrine_Nanotag_23_neg_Control
Purpose: Enhancer cloning nanotag reporter vector
Depositing lab: Tatjana Sauka-Spengler. Depositing organization: University of Oxford. Publication: Reconstruction of the Global Neural Crest Gene Regulatory Network In Vivo. Williams RM, Candido-Ferreira I, Repapi E, Gavriouchkina D, Senanayake U, Ling ITC, Telenius J, Taylor S, Hughes J, Sauka-Spengler T. Dev Cell. 2019 Oct 21;51(2):255-276.e7. doi: 10.1016/j.devcel.2019.10.003. PubMed 31639368.
Backbone
  Vector backbone: pTK_BsmBI
  Backbone size w/o insert (bp): 4670
  Vector type: Enhancer cloning nanotag reporter vector
Growth in bacteria
  Bacterial resistance: Ampicillin, 100 μg/mL
  Growth temperature: 37°C
  Growth strain: DH5alpha
  Copy number: Low Copy
Gene/Insert
  Gene/Insert name: negative oligo sequence
  Species: G. gallus (chicken)
  Insert size (bp): 38
  Promoter: thymidine kinase minimal promoter
  Cloning method: Restriction Enzyme; 5′ cloning site Unknown (unknown if destroyed)
  Sequencing primers: 5′ pTK forward CTAGCAAAATAGGCTGTCCC; 3′ pTK reverse ATATTTCTTCCGGGGACACC
Terms and licenses: Academic/Nonprofit Terms; Industry Terms: Not Available to Industry
How to cite: pTK_Citrine_Nanotag_23_neg_Control was a gift from Tatjana Sauka-Spengler (Addgene plasmid # 130562 ; http://n2t.net/addgene:130562 ; RRID:Addgene_130562)
